Addgene plasmid #113007: pMAL c2x Tral C 15A
Purpose: For bacterial expression of MBP fusion of C terminal region of Drosophila Tral phosphomutant (15A)
Depositing lab: Terry Orr-Weaver. Depositing organization: Whitehead Institute for Biomedical Research. Publication: Identification of PNG kinase substrates uncovers interactions with the translational repressor TRAL in the oocyte-to-embryo transition. Hara M, Lourido S, Petrova B, Lou HJ, Von Stetina JR, Kashevsky H, Turk BE, Orr-Weaver TL. Elife. 2018 Feb 26;7. pii: 33150. doi: 10.7554/eLife.33150. PubMed 29480805.
Backbone
  Vector backbone: pMAL
  Vector type: Bacterial Expression
Growth in bacteria
  Bacterial resistance: Ampicillin, 100 μg/mL
  Growth temperature: 37°C
  Growth strain: DH5alpha
  Copy number: High Copy
Gene/Insert
  Gene/Insert name: C terminus of tral
  Species: D. melanogaster (fly)
  Mutation: PNG phosphorylation sites mutated to A
  Entrez Gene: tral (a.k.a. Dmel_CG10686, BEST:GH08269, CG10686, DmLSm15, Dmel\CG10686, LSm15, Lsm15, Scd6p, TRAL, Tral, anon-EST:Posey139, anon-WO0172774.89, anon-WO02059370.24, p67, p70)
  Cloning method: Restriction Enzyme; 5′ cloning site Unknown (unknown if destroyed); 3′ cloning site Unknown (unknown if destroyed)
Terms and licenses: Academic/Nonprofit Terms; Industry Terms: Not Available to Industry
How to cite: pMAL c2x Tral C 15A was a gift from Terry Orr-Weaver (Addgene plasmid # 113007 ; http://n2t.net/addgene:113007 ; RRID:Addgene_113007)
