[The description below was written by a language model from this plasmid's Addgene catalogue record and pLannotate feature annotations shown in this document.]
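Description:
pMAL c2x Tral C 15A is a bacterial expression plasmid built on the pMAL-c2x backbone for producing, in E. coli, a maltose-binding protein (MBP) fusion to the C-terminal region of the Drosophila melanogaster protein Trailer hitch (Tral, an LSm-family translational repressor). The insert is a phosphomutant in which the PNG kinase phosphorylation sites have been changed to alanine (the "15A" in the name). The feature annotation does not label the tral fragment itself, but an unannotated gap of roughly 1 kb lies between the end of the MBP coding sequence and the lacZα fragment, which is where inserts sit in this vector. The restriction sites used for cloning are not recorded.

Expression is driven by the strong hybrid tac promoter under control of a lac operator. A plasmid-borne lacI gene expressed from the lacIq promoter supplies repressor, so that transcription stays off until induced with IPTG. The malE version present lacks its signal sequence, so the fusion protein remains cytosolic, and the MBP moiety allows affinity purification on amylose resin and often improves solubility. Transcription ends at the rrnB T1 and T2 terminators downstream of the residual lacZα fragment.

The plasmid replicates from a ColE1/pMB1-type origin accompanied by the pBR322 bom and rop elements, although the catalogue lists it as high copy. It also carries an M13 origin for single-stranded DNA production and is selected with ampicillin through β-lactamase. A non-phosphorylatable recombinant Tral fragment like this is suited to use as a control substrate in studies of PNG kinase and its interactions with Tral during the oocyte-to-embryo transition.
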