Features (pLannotate 1.2.2; 18 found; start..end, strand, type, name):
      3..80      +  promoter       lacIq promoter: lacI (mutant); In the lacIq allele, a single base change in the promoter boosts expression of the lacI gene about 10-fold.
     81..1163    +  CDS            lacI: lac repressor; lacI; The lac repressor binds to the lac operator to inhibit transcription in E. coli. This inhibition can be relieved by adding lactose or isopropyl-β-D-thiogalactopyranoside (IPTG).
   1176..1197    +  protein_bind   CAP binding site: CAP binding activates transcription in the presence of cAMP. E. coli catabolite activator protein
   1216..1233    +  promoter       tet promoter (fragment): E. coli promoter for tetracycline efflux protein gene
   1406..1434    +  promoter       tac promoter: strong E. coli promoter; hybrid between the trp and lac UV5 promoters
   1442..1458    +  protein_bind   lac operator: The lac repressor binds to the lac operator to inhibit transcription in E. coli. This inhibition can be relieved by adding lactose or isopropyl-β-D-thiogalactopyranoside (IPTG). lac repressor encoded by lacI
   1528..2628    +  CDS            MBP: maltose binding protein from E. coli; malE (mutated); This version of the gene does not encode a signal sequence, so MBP will remain in the cytosol.
   3603..3757    +  CDS            lacZα (fragment): LacZα fragment of β-galactosidase; lacZ fragment
   3850..3965    +  ncRNA          5S rRNA: Accession: RF00001 - 5S ribosomal RNA
   3969..4055    +  terminator     rrnB T1 terminator: Escherichia coli rrnB; transcription terminator T1 from the E. coli rrnB gene
   4147..4174    +  terminator     rrnB T2 terminator: transcription terminator T2 from the E. coli rrnB gene
   4193..4284    +  promoter       AmpR promoter: bla
   4285..5145    +  CDS            AmpR: β-lactamase; bla; confers resistance to ampicillin, carbenicillin, and related antibiotics
   5187..5700    -  rep_origin     M13 ori (sequence partly withheld): M13 bacteriophage origin of replication; arrow indicates direction of (+) strand synthesis
   5811..6399    +  rep_origin     ori: high-copy-number ColE1/pMB1/pBR322/pUC origin of replication
   6585..6727    -  misc_feature   bom: basis of mobility region from pBR322
   6829..7020    -  CDS            rop: Rop protein, which maintains plasmids at low copy number; rop
   7037..7417    +  CDS            YPB1_ECOLX: Protein predicted: Swiss-Prot protein existence level 4. From Escherichia coli.
>Addgene plasmid #113007 | pMAL c2x Tral C 15A | addgene full sequence | sequence record 217486 | Addgene NGS Result
CCGACACCATCGAATGGTGCAAAACCTTTCGCGGTATGGCATGATAGCGCCCGGAAGAGAGTCAATTCAG
GGTGGTGAATGTGAAACCAGTAACGTTATACGATGTCGCAGAGTATGCCGGTGTCTCTTATCAGACCGTT
TCCCGCGTGGTGAACCAGGCCAGCCACGTTTCTGCGAAAACGCGGGAAAAAGTGGAAGCGGCGATGGCGG
AGCTGAATTACATTCCCAACCGCGTGGCACAACAACTGGCGGGCAAACAGTCGTTGCTGATTGGCGTTGC
CACCTCCAGTCTGGCCCTGCACGCGCCGTCGCAAATTGTCGCGGCGATTAAATCTCGCGCCGATCAACTG
GGTGCCAGCGTGGTGGTGTCGATGGTAGAACGAAGCGGCGTCGAAGCCTGTAAAGCGGCGGTGCACAATC
TTCTCGCGCAACGCGTCAGTGGGCTGATCATTAACTATCCGCTGGATGACCAGGATGCCATTGCTGTGGA
AGCTGCCTGCACTAATGTTCCGGCGTTATTTCTTGATGTCTCTGACCAGACACCCATCAACAGTATTATT
TTCTCCCATGAAGACGGTACGCGACTGGGCGTGGAGCATCTGGTCGCATTGGGTCACCAGCAAATCGCGC
TGTTAGCGGGCCCATTAAGTTCTGTCTCGGCGCGTCTGCGTCTGGCTGGCTGGCATAAATATCTCACTCG
CAATCAAATTCAGCCGATAGCGGAACGGGAAGGCGACTGGAGTGCCATGTCCGGTTTTCAACAAACCATG
CAAATGCTGAATGAGGGCATCGTTCCCACTGCGATGCTGGTTGCCAACGATCAGATGGCGCTGGGCGCAA
TGCGCGCCATTACCGAGTCCGGGCTGCGCGTTGGTGCGGATATCTCAGTAGTGGGATACGACGATACCGA
AGACAGCTCATGTTATATCCCGCCGTTAACCACCATCAAACAGGATTTTCGCCTGCTGGGGCAAACCAGC
GTGGACCGCTTGCTGCAACTCTCTCAGGGCCAGGCGGTGAAGGGCAATCAGCTGTTGCCCGTCTCACTGG
TGAAAAGAAAAACCACCCTGGCGCCCAATACGCAAACCGCCTCTCCCCGCGCGTTGGCCGATTCATTAAT
GCAGCTGGCACGACAGGTTTCCCGACTGGAAAGCGGGCAGTGAGCGCAACGCAATTAATGTAAGTTAGCT
CACTCATTAGGCACAATTCTCATGTTTGACAGCTTATCATCGACTGCACGGTGCACCAATGCTTCTGGCG
TCAGGCAGCCATCGGAAGCTGTGGTATGGCTGTGCAGGTCGTAAATCACTGCATAATTCGTGTCGCTCAA
GGCGCACTCCCGTTCTGGATAATGTTTTTTGCGCCGACATCATAACGGTTCTGGCAAATATTCTGAAATG
AGCTGTTGACAATTAATCATCGGCTCGTATAATGTGTGGAATTGTGAGCGGATAACAATTTCACACAGGA
AACAGCCAGTCCGTTTAGGTGTTTTCACGAGCACTTCACCAACAAGGACCATAGCATATGAAAATCGAAG
AAGGTAAACTGGTAATCTGGATTAACGGCGATAAAGGCTATAACGGTCTCGCTGAAGTCGGTAAGAAATT
CGAGAAAGATACCGGAATTAAAGTCACCGTTGAGCATCCGGATAAACTGGAAGAGAAATTCCCACAGGTT
GCGGCAACTGGCGATGGCCCTGACATTATCTTCTGGGCACACGACCGCTTTGGTGGCTACGCTCAATCTG
GCCTGTTGGCTGAAATCACCCCGGACAAAGCGTTCCAGGACAAGCTGTATCCGTTTACCTGGGATGCCGT
ACGTTACAACGGCAAGCTGATTGCTTACCCGATCGCTGTTGAAGCGTTATCGCTGATTTATAACAAAGAT
CTGCTGCCGAACCCGCCAAAAACCTGGGAAGAGATCCCGGCGCTGGATAAAGAACTGAAAGCGAAAGGTA
AGAGCGCGCTGATGTTCAACCTGCAAGAACCGTACTTCACCTGGCCGCTGATTGCTGCTGACGGGGGTTA
TGCGTTCAAGTATGAAAACGGCAAGTACGACATTAAAGACGTGGGCGTGGATAACGCTGGCGCGAAAGCG
GGTCTGACCTTCCTGGTTGACCTGATTAAAAACAAACACATGAATGCAGACACCGATTACTCCATCGCAG
AAGCTGCCTTTAATAAAGGCGAAACAGCGATGACCATCAACGGCCCGTGGGCATGGTCCAACATCGACAC
CAGCAAAGTGAATTATGGTGTAACGGTACTGCCGACCTTCAAGGGTCAACCATCCAAACCGTTCGTTGGC
GTGCTGAGCGCAGGTATTAACGCCGCCAGTCCGAACAAAGAGCTGGCAAAAGAGTTCCTCGAAAACTATC
TGCTGACTGATGAAGGTCTGGAAGCGGTTAATAAAGACAAACCGCTGGGTGCCGTAGCGCTGAAGTCTTA
CGAGGAAGAGTTGGCGAAAGATCCACGTATTGCCGCCACTATGGAAAACGCCCAGAAAGGTGAAATCATG
CCGAACATCCCGCAGATGTCCGCTTTCTGGTATGCCGTGCGTACTGCGGTGATCAACGCCGCCAGCGGTC
GTCAGACTGTCGATGAAGCCCTGAAAGACGCGCAGACTAATTCGAGCTCGAACAACAACAACAATAACAA
TAACAACAACCTCGGGATCGAGGGAAGGATTTCAGAATTCATGCATCGCGGCAACCAGAACTCGAACAAC
ATGATGAACATGCGCAACCGCGGCATGGGATCCCGCGGCCCCATGCGACCCAATCAGGGCTATCGTCCGC
AGTCGGCCAATAATCAGAACAAGCCGCGGAACAAGATCAAGTTCGAGGGCGACTTCGATTTCGAGCAGGC
AAACAACAAGTTCGAGGAACTGCGCTCCCAACTGGCCAAGCTCAAGGTGGCCGAGGATGGTGCACCCAAG
CCAGCCGCCAATGCAGCGGCCGCCGCTGCAGCTGCAGCCAATGAGCAGGTGGGTGAGAAGGTTGAAGGCG
TTCACACACTGAATGGCGAGACCGACAAGAAGGATGATTCTGGCAACGAGACCGGCGCTGGAGAGCACGA
GCCTGAGGAGGATGATGTTGCTGTGTGCTACGACAAGACCAAATCGTTCTTCGACAACATCTCGTGCGAG
GCTGCCCAGGATCGCAGCAAGAACAAGAAGAACGATTGGCGCCAGGAGCGCAAGTTGAACGCGGAGGCCT
TCGGAGTGGCCGCCGCACGACGTGGCAGTTACCGCGGACGCAACCAATACTACAACAATAATGGCAACGG
CGGCATTAACTCGGGATATGGAGGAGCGCCAGGCTACAACAGGAACAATTATCGCATGGGTGGCGGCGGC
GGAAACTTCCGAAACAGGAGCAACAATCGCAACAACGGCGGCGGTCGTGGCGGAAACGGAATGCCAAACA
TCACCAATGGCAACACGGCTGCTGCGCTGAAGGCGGCCAACAATGCTGCTGGCCACGGATCCAATGCCAC
GGACTCCAGTGCACCAAATGCCGCAGCCGCGGCGGCAAAGTCGACGTCCCTCTTGCCAGAGCAGGCGCAA
CAGGTGGCGGCAGTTTCACAATAGAAGCTTGGCACTGGCCGTCGTTTTACAACGTCGTGACTGGGAAAAC
CCTGGCGTTACCCAACTTAATCGCCTTGCAGCACATCCCCCTTTCGCCAGCTGGCGTAATAGCGAAGAGG
CCCGCACCGATCGCCCTTCCCAACAGTTGCGCAGCCTGAATGGCGAATGGCAGCTTGGCTGTTTTGGCGG
ATGAGATAAGATTTTCAGCCTGATACAGATTAAATCAGAACGCAGAAGCGGTCTGATAAAACAGAATTTG
CCTGGCGGCAGTAGCGCGGTGGTCCCACCTGACCCCATGCCGAACTCAGAAGTGAAACGCCGTAGCGCCG
ATGGTAGTGTGGGGTCTCCCCATGCGAGAGTAGGGAACTGCCAGGCATCAAATAAAACGAAAGGCTCAGT
CGAAAGACTGGGCCTTTCGTTTTATCTGTTGTTTGTCGGTGAACGCTCTCCTGAGTAGGACAAATCCGCC
GGGAGCGGATTTGAACGTTGCGAAGCAACGGCCCGGAGGGTGGCGGGCAGGACGCCCGCCATAAACTGCC
AGGCATCAAATTAAGCAGAAGGCCATCCTGACGGATGGCCTTTTTGCGTTTCTACAAACTCTTTTGTTTA
TTTTTCTAAATACATTCAAATATGTATCCGCTCATGAGACAATAACCCTGATAAATGCTTCAATAATATT
GAAAAAGGAAGAGTATGAGTATTCAACATTTCCGTGTCGCCCTTATTCCCTTTTTTGCGGCATTTTGCCT
TCCTGTTTTTGCTCACCCAGAAACGCTGGTGAAAGTAAAAGATGCTGAAGATCAGTTGGGTGCACGAGTG
GGTTACATCGAACTGGATCTCAACAGCGGTAAGATCCTTGAGAGTTTTCGCCCCGAAGAACGTTTCCCAA
TGATGAGCACTTTTAAAGTTCTGCTATGTGGCGCGGTATTATCCCGTGTTGACGCCGGGCAAGAGCAACT
CGGTCGCCGCATACACTATTCTCAGAATGACTTGGTTGAGTACTCACCAGTCACAGAAAAGCATCTTACG
GATGGCATGACAGTAAGAGAATTATGCAGTGCTGCCATAACCATGAGTGATAACACTGCGGCCAACTTAC
TTCTGACAACGATCGGAGGACCGAAGGAGCTAACCGCTTTTTTGCACAACATGGGGGATCATGTAACTCG
CCTTGATCGTTGGGAACCGGAGCTGAATGAAGCCATACCAAACGACGAGCGTGACACCACGATGCCTGTA
GCAATGGCAACAACGTTGCGCAAACTATTAACTGGCGAACTACTTACTCTAGCTTCCCGGCAACAATTAA
TAGACTGGATGGAGGCGGATAAAGTTGCAGGACCACTTCTGCGCTCGGCCCTTCCGGCTGGCTGGTTTAT
TGCTGATAAATCTGGAGCCGGTGAGCGTGGGTCTCGCGGTATCATTGCAGCACTGGGGCCAGATGGTAAG
CCCTCCCGTATCGTAGTTATCTACACGACGGGGAGTCAGGCAACTATGGATGAACGAAATAGACAGATCG
CTGAGATAGGTGCCTCACTGATTAAGCATTGGTAACTGTCAGACCAAGTTTACTCATATATACTTTAGAT
TGATT
[38 nt withheld, positions 5186-5223]
A
[37 nt withheld, positions 5225-5261]
ATTTTGTTAAAATTCGCGTTAAATTTTTGTTAAATCAGCTCATTTTTTAACCAATAGGCCGAAATCGGCA
AAATCCCTTATAAATCAAAAGAATAGACCGAGATAGGGT
[37 nt withheld, positions 5371-5407]
AAAGAACGTGGACTCCAACGTCAAAGG
[141 nt withheld, positions 5435-5575]
G
[125 nt withheld, positions 5577-5701]
AAAGGATCTAGGTGAAGATCCTTTTTGATAATCTCATGACCAAAATCCCTTAACGTGAGTTTTCGTTCCA
CTGAGCGTCAGACCCCGTAGAAAAGATCAAAGGATCTTCTTGAGATCCTTTTTTTCTGCGCGTAATCTGC
TGCTTGCAAACAAAAAAACCACCGCTACCAGCGGTGGTTTGTTTGCCGGATCAAGAGCTACCAACTCTTT
TTCCGAAGGTAACTGGCTTCAGCAGAGCGCAGATACCAAATACTGTCCTTCTAGTGTAGCCGTAGTTAGG
CCACCACTTCAAGAACTCTGTAGCACCGCCTACATACCTCGCTCTGCTAATCCTGTTACCAGTGGCTGCT
GCCAGTGGCGATAAGTCGTGTCTTACCGGGTTGGACTCAAGACGATAGTTACCGGATAAGGCGCAGCGGT
CGGGCTGAACGGGGGGTTCGTGCACACAGCCCAGCTTGGAGCGAACGACCTACACCGAACTGAGATACCT
ACAGCGTGAGCTATGAGAAAGCGCCACGCTTCCCGAAGGGAGAAAGGCGGACAGGTATCCGGTAAGCGGC
AGGGTCGGAACAGGAGAGCGCACGAGGGAGCTTCCAGGGGGAAACGCCTGGTATCTTTATAGTCCTGTCG
GGTTTCGCCACCTCTGACTTGAGCGTCGATTTTTGTGATGCTCGTCAGGGGGGCGGAGCCTATGGAAAAA
CGCCAGCAACGCGGCCTTTTTACGGTTCCTGGCCTTTTGCTGGCCTTTTGCTCACATGTTCTTTCCTGCG
TTATCCCCTGATTCTGTGGATAACCGTATTACCGCCTTTGAGTGAGCTGATACCGCTCGCCGCAGCCGAA
CGACCGAGCGCAGCGAGTCAGTGAGCGAGGAAGCGGAAGAGCGCCTGATGCGGTATTTTCTCCTTACGCA
TCTGTGCGGTATTTCACACCGCATATATGGTGCACTCTCAGTACAATCTGCTCTGATGCCGCATAGTTAA
GCCAGTATACACTCCGCTATCGCTACGTGACTGGGTCATGGCTGCGCCCCGACACCCGCCAACACCCGCT
GACGCGCCCTGACGGGCTTGTCTGCTCCCGGCATCCGCTTACAGACAAGCTGTGACCGTCTCCGGGAGCT
GCATGTGTCAGAGGTTTTCACCGTCATCACCGAAACGCGCGAGGCAGCTGCGGTAAAGCTCATCAGCGTG
GTCGTGCAGCGATTCACAGATGTCTGCCTGTTCATCCGCGTCCAGCTCGTTGAGTTTCTCCAGAAGCGTT
AATGTCTGGCTTCTGATAAAGCGGGCCATGTTAAGGGCGGTTTTTTCCTGTTTGGTCACTGATGCCTCCG
TGTAAGGGGGATTTCTGTTCATGGGGGTAATGATACCGATGAAACGAGAGAGGATGCTCACGATACGGGT
TACTGATGATGAACATGCCCGGTTACTGGAACGTTGTGAGGGTAAACAACTGGCGGTATGGATGCGGCGG
GACCAGAGAAAAATCACTCAGGGTCAATGCCAGCGCTTCGTTAATACAGATGTAGGTGTTCCACAGGGTA
GCCAGCAGCATCCTGCGATGCAGATCCGGAACATAATGGTGCAGGGCGCTGACTTCCGCGTTTCCAGACT
TTACGAAACACGGAAACCGAAGACCATTCATGTTGTTGCTCAGGTCGCAGACGTTTTGCAGCAGCAGTCG
CTTCACGTTCGCTCGCGTATCGGTGATTCATTCTGCTAACCAGTAAGGCAACCCCGCCAGCCTAGCCGGG
TCCTCAACGACAGGAGCACGATCATGCGCACCCGTGGCCAGGACCCAACGCTGCCCGAAATT
